Addgene plasmid #222354: pJMP12042
Purpose: (Empty Backbone) Tn7 integrative vector with PabstBR promoter expression cassette and aprR marker on Tn7 transposon; empty vector plasmid with MCS for cloning - we recommend NcoI/BamHI.
Depositing lab: Jason Peters. Depositing organization: University of Wisconsin, Madison. Publication: Modular, inducible, and titratable expression systems for Escherichia coli and Acinetobacter baumannii. Bacon EE, Tran JS, Nadig N, Peters JM. Microbiol Spectr. 2024 Nov 5;12(11):e0130624. doi: 10.1128/spectrum.01306-24. Epub 2024 Sep 20. PubMed 39302127.
Backbone
  Vector backbone: R6Kγ
  Vector type: Bacterial Expression
  Selectable markers: Ampicillin
Growth in bacteria
  Bacterial resistance: Apramycin, 25 μg/mL
  Growth temperature: 37°C
  Growth strain: BW25141
  Copy number: Low Copy
Gene/Insert
  Gene/Insert name: None
Terms and licenses: Academic/Nonprofit Terms; Industry Terms: Not Available to Industry
Depositor comments: Tn7 expression vector.
How to cite: pJMP12042 was a gift from Jason Peters (Addgene plasmid # 222354 ; http://n2t.net/addgene:222354 ; RRID:Addgene_222354)
