[The description below was written by a language model from this plasmid's Addgene catalogue record and pLannotate feature annotations shown in this document.]
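Description:
pJMP12042 is an empty Tn7 integrative expression vector for bacteria, built on an R6Kγ backbone and reported with a set of inducible, titratable expression systems for Escherichia coli and Acinetobacter baumannii. The R6K γ origin needs the pi initiator protein, so the plasmid replicates only in pir-type hosts (the record lists BW25141, at low copy) and acts as a non-replicating suicide vector in other recipients. An incP oriT allows it to be transferred by conjugation. The backbone outside the transposon carries an ampicillin resistance gene (bla with its own promoter). The record lists apramycin as the resistance used for propagation.

The transposable segment lies between the Tn7R and Tn7L ends. It contains an apramycin resistance gene, aac(3)IV, apparently driven by a class 1 integron Pc promoter. FRT sites flank this marker, one of them annotated as a minimal FRT, which would permit FLP-mediated excision of the marker after integration. The segment also holds lacI under the lacIq promoter and the expression cassette, which the catalogue describes as the PabstBR promoter followed by a multiple cloning site; the depositor recommends NcoI/BamHI for cloning. The automated annotation does not name PabstBR. It shows only a short PLtetO-1-like fragment just upstream of the pUC-type MCS, so the promoter's architecture cannot be read from the table, although the presence of lacI suggests lac repressor control with IPTG induction. Downstream rrnB T1 and T2 terminators, together with lambda t0 and another rrnB T1 near the Tn7R end, insulate the cassette from readthrough. Several other small annotated fragments (rop, lacZα, CmR, gRNA scaffold and similar) look like cloning remnants or spurious matches.

No insert is present. No transposase genes are annotated, so the Tn7 transposition functions would presumably have to be provided separately. The vector is meant for cloning a gene of interest and placing it in the chromosome for regulated expression.
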