Features (pLannotate 1.2.2; 31 found; start..end, strand, type, name):
    511..615     -  promoter       AmpR promoter: bla
    710..745     +  CDS            rop (fragment): Rop protein, which maintains plasmids at low copy number; rop
    847..946     +  misc_feature   bom (fragment): basis of mobility region from pBR322
    952..1020    -  CDS            lacZα (fragment): LacZα fragment of β-galactosidase; lacZ fragment
   1092..1290    -  mobile_element Tn7R (fragment): mini-Tn7 element (right end of the Tn7 transposon) Tn7
   1294..1318    -  misc_feature   MCS (fragment): pBluescript multiple cloning site
   1339..1433    +  terminator     lambda t0 terminator: transcription terminator from phage lambda
   1443..1472    +  CDS            CmR (fragment): chloramphenicol acetyltransferase confers resistance to chloramphenicol
   1536..1622    +  terminator     rrnB T1 terminator: Escherichia coli rrnB; transcription terminator T1 from the E. coli rrnB gene
   1687..1720    +  protein_bind   FRT (minimal): supports FLP-mediated excision but not integration (Turan and Bode, 2011) FLP recombinase from the Saccharomyces cerevisiae 2μ plasmid
   1771..2571    -  CDS            ApmR: aminoglycoside 3-N-acetyltransferase type IV ; aac(3)IV; confers resistance to apramycin (Paget and Davies, 1996)
   2760..2788    -  promoter       Pc promoter: intI1 (promoter lies within the coding sequence); class 1 integron promoter
   2827..2859    +  CDS            CmR (fragment): chloramphenicol acetyltransferase; cat; confers resistance to chloramphenicol
   2906..2953    +  protein_bind   FRT: FLP-mediated recombination occurs in the 8-bp core sequence TCTAGAAA (Turan and Bode, 2011). FLP recombinase from the Saccharomyces cerevisiae 2μ plasmid
   3278..3364    -  ncRNA          Thr leader (fragment): Accession: RF00506 - Threonine operon leader
   3437..3458    -  protein_bind   CAP binding site: CAP binding activates transcription in the presence of cAMP. E. coli catabolite activator protein
   3471..4553    -  CDS            lacI: lac repressor; lacI; The lac repressor binds to the lac operator to inhibit transcription in E. coli. This inhibition can be relieved by adding lactose or isopropyl-β-D-thiogalactopyranoside (IPTG).
   4554..4631    -  promoter       lacIq promoter: lacI (mutant); In the lacIq allele, a single base change in the promoter boosts expression of the lacI gene about 10-fold.
   4654..4674    -  misc_RNA       gRNA scaffold (fragment): guide RNA scaffold for the Streptococcus pyogenes CRISPR/Cas9 system
   4918..4938    +  promoter       PLtetO-1 promoter (fragment): modified phage lambda PL promoter with tet operator sites (Lutz and Bujard, 1997)
   4959..5015    +  misc_feature   MCS: pUC18/19 multiple cloning site
   5099..5214    +  ncRNA          5S rRNA: Accession: RF00001 - 5S ribosomal RNA
   5218..5304    +  terminator     rrnB T1 terminator: Escherichia coli rrnB; transcription terminator T1 from the E. coli rrnB gene
   5396..5423    +  terminator     rrnB T2 terminator: transcription terminator T2 from the E. coli rrnB gene
   5489..5654    -  mobile_element Tn7L: mini-Tn7 element (left end of the Tn7 transposon) Tn7
   5688..5710    -  rep_origin     RSF ori (fragment): Plasmids containing the RSF 1030 origin of replication can be propagated in E. coli cells that contain additional plasmids with compatible origins.
   5726..5834    -  oriT           oriT: incP origin of transfer
   6053..6088    -  CDS            λ integrase (fragment): integrase from phage λ; int
   6103..6491    -  rep_origin     R6K γ ori: γ replication origin from E. coli plasmid R6K; requires the R6K initiator protein pi for replication
   6561..6586    -  CDS            bla(M) (fragment): β-lactamase lacking the signal sequence; bla(M); allows cytosolic expression of β-lactamase
   6759..510     -  CDS            AmpR (across the origin): β-lactamase; bla; confers resistance to ampicillin, carbenicillin, and related antibiotics
>Addgene plasmid #222354 | pJMP12042 | addgene full sequence | sequence record 439060 | Addgene NGS Result
GGCTTCATTCAGCTCCGGTTCCCAACGATCAAGGCGAGTTACATGATCCCCCATGTTGTGCAAAAAAGCG
GTTAGCTCCTTCGGTCCTCCGATCGTTGTCAGAAGTAAGTTGGCCGCAGTGTTATCACTCATGGTTATGG
CAGCACTGCATAATTCTCTTACTGTCATGCCATCCGTAAGATGCTTTTCTGTGACTGGTGAGTACTCAAC
CAAGTCATTCTGAGAATAGTGTATGCGGCGACCGAGTTGCTCTTGCCCGGCGTCAATACGGGATAATACC
GCGCCACATAGCAGAACTTTAAAAGTGCTCATCATTGGAAAACGTTCTTCGGGGCGAAAACTCTCAAGGA
TCTTACCGCTGTTGAGATCCAGTTCGATGTAACCCACTCGTGCACCCAACTGATCTTCAGCATCTTTTAC
TTTCACCAGCGTTTCTGGGTGAGCAAAAACAGGAAGGCAAAATGCCGCAAAAAAGGGAATAAGGGCGACA
CGGAAATGTTGAATACTCATACTCTTCCTTTTTCAATATTATTGAAGCATTTATCAGGGTTATTGTCTCA
TGAGCGGATACATATTTGAATGTATTTAGAAAAATAAACAAATAGGGGTTCCGCGCACATTTCCCCGAAA
AGTGCCACCTGACGTCTAAGAAACCATTATTATCATGACATTAACCTATAAAAATAGGCGTATCACGAGG
CCCTTTCGTCTCGCGCGTTTCGGTGACGACGGTGAAAACCTCTGACACATGCAGCTCCCGGAGACGGTCA
CAGCTTGTCTGTAAGCGGATGCCGGGAGCAGACAAGCCCGTCAGGGCGCGTCAGCGGGTGTTGGCGGGTG
TCGGGGCTGGCTTAACTATGCGGCATCAGAGCAGATTGTACTGAGAGTGCACCATGTGCGGTGTGAAATA
CCGCACAGATGCGTAAGGAGAAAATACCGCATCAGGCGCCATTCGCCATTCAGGCTGCGCAACTGTTGGG
AAGGGCGATCGGTGCGGGCCTCTTCGCTATTACGCCAGCTAGAGGACCAGCCGCGTAACCTGGCAAAATC
GGTTACGGTTGAGTAATAAATGGATGCCCTGCGTAAGCAGGTGTGGGCGGACAATAAAGTCTTAAACTGA
ACAAAATAGATCTAAACTATGACAATAAAGTCTTAAACTAGACAGAATAGTTGTAAACTGAAATCAGTCC
AGTTATGCTGTGAAAAAGCATACTGGACTTTTGTTATGGCTAAAGCAAACTCTTCATTTTCTGAAGTGCA
AATTGCCCGTCGTATTAAAGAGGGGCGTGGGGTTCGAGGTCGACGGTATCGATAAGCTAGCTTAATTAGC
TGAGCTTGGACTCCTGTTGATAGATCCAGTAATGACCTCAGAACTCCATCTGGATTTGTTCAGAACGCTC
GGTTGCCGCCGGGCGTTTTTTATTGGTGAGAATCCAAGCTAGACTGCGATGAGTGGCAGGGCGGGGCGTA
ATTTTTTTAAGGCAGTTATTGGTGCCCTTAAACGCCTGGGGTAATGACTCTCTAGCTTGAGGCATCAAAT
AAAACGAAAGGCTCAGTCGAAAGACTGGGCCTTTCGTTTTATCTGTTGTTTGTCGGTGAACGCTCTCCTG
AGTAGGACAAATCCGCCGCTAGGAGCTTGCGGCCCGGACGATGAGCTCGAATTGGGGATCTTGAAGTACC
TATTCCGAAGTTCCTATTCTCTAGAAAGTATAGGAACTTCAGAGCGCTTTTGAAGCTGATGCTCGAGATC
TCGGCTTGAACGAATTGTTAGCCAATCGACTGGCGAGCGGCATCGCATTCTTCGCATCCCGCCTCTGGCG
GATGCAGGAAGATCAACGGATCTCGGCCCAGTTGACCCAGGGCTGTCGCCACAATGTCGCGGGAGCGGAT
CAACCGAGCAAAGGCATGACCGACTGGACCTTCCTTCTGAAGGCTGTTCTCCTTGAGCCACCTGTCCGCC
AAGGCAAAGCGCTCACAGCAGTGGTCATTCTCCAGATAATCGACACGTACCAACTTGCCATCCTGAAGAA
TGGTGCAGTGTCTCGGCACCCCATAGGGAACCTTTGCCATCAACTCGGCAAGATGCAGCGTCGTGTTGGC
ATCGTGTCCCACGCCGAGGAGAAGTACCTGCCCATCGAGTTCATGGACACGGGCGACCGGGCTTGCAGGC
GAGTGAGGTGGCAGGGGCAATGGATCAGAGATGATCTGCTCTGCCTGTGGCCCCGCTGCCGCAAAGGCAA
ATGGATGGGCGCTGCGCTTTACATTTGGCAGACGCCAGAATGTGTCAGAGACAACTCCAAGGTCCGGTGT
AACGGGCGACGTGGCAGGATCGAACGGCTCGTCGTCCAGACCTGACCACGATGGCATGACGAGCGTCCCT
CCCGGACCCAGTGCAGCACGCAGGGCCTCGATCAGTCCAAGTGGCCCATCTTCGAGGGGCCGGACGCTAC
GGAAGGAGCTGTGGACCAGCAGCACACCGCCGGGGGTAACCCCAAGGTTGAGAAGCTGACCGATCAGCTC
GGCTTTTCGCCATTCGTATTGCACGACATTGCACTCCACCGCTGATGACATCGTTGCTGCTCCATAACAT
CAAACATCGACCCACGGCGTAACGCGCTTGCTGCTTGGATGCCCGAGGCATAGACTGTACGAAAAAACAG
TCATAACAAGCCATGAAAACCGCCACTGCGCCGTTACCACCGCTGCGTTCGGTCAAGGTTCTGGACCAGT
TGCGTGAGCGCATACGCTACTTGCATTACAGTTTACGAACCGAACAGGCTTATGTCAACTGGGTTCGTGC
CTTCATCCGTTTCCACGGTGTGCGGTCCATGAGCAAATATTATACGCAAGGCGACAAGGCTCGAGAGTTC
AACAGACAGCCTTCGTTCTTATGGCCGTTCAGGAGGAAGTTCCTATTCCGAAGTTCCTATTCTCTAGAAA
GTATAGGAACTTCTTGAGAAGAGAAAAGAAAACCGCCGATCCTGTCCACCGCATTACTGCAAGGTAGTGG
ACAAGACCGGCGGTCTTAAGTTTTTTGGCTGAAACGAATGACGAAAAGGCTGTCTGAGCAAATCCAGGAG
GTCGTTTAAACCGTATTAGCCCGGTATTTTGGAAATAGCGGAAGCACTGACTTTTGTTATCAATAAAAAA
GGCCCCCCGTTAGGGAGGCCTTATTGTTCGTCTACTCGGAAGAGCGAGAGACAACAGAACGGTCAGCCAC
ATGAATTCTTTCAGCTCAGTCGATAGGTAGTAGGCAAGAGTAGTCGCACCTTTGGTCGAAAAAAAAAGCC
CGCACTGTCAGGTGCGGGCTTTTTTCTGTGTTTCCCCAAAAGTAAAAACCCGCCGAAGCGGGTTTTTACG
TAAAACAGGTGAAACTGACCAGACGAGAAGGCTTTGGAGGTGATAATGGGGCTCAAGGACCCGGGTGGGG
TGCCTAATGAGTGAGCTAACTTACATTAATTGCGTTGCGCTCACTGCCCGCTTTCCAGTCGGGAAACCTG
TCGTGCCAGCTGCATTAATGAATCGGCCAACGCGCGGGGAGAGGCGGTTTGCGTATTGGGCGCCAGGGTG
GTTTTTCTTTTCACCAGTGAGACGGGCAACAGCTGATTGCCCTTCACCGCCTGGCCCTGAGAGAGTTGCA
GCAAGCGGTCCACGCTGGTTTGCCCCAGCAGGCGAAAATCCTGTTTGATGGTGGTTAACGGCGGGATATA
ACATGAGCTATCTTCGGTATCGTCGTATCCCACTACCGAGATATCCGCACCAACGCGCAGCCCGGACTCG
GTAATGGCGCGCATTGCGCCCAGCGCCATCTGATCGTTGGCAACCAGCATCGCAGTGGGAACGATGCCCT
CATTCAGCATTTGCATGGTTTGTTGAAAACCGGACATGGCACTCCAGTCGCCTTCCCGTTCCGCTATCGG
CTGAATTTGATTGCGAGTGAGATATTTATGCCAGCCAGCCAGACGCAGACGCGCCGAGACAGAACTTAAT
GGGCCCGCTAACAGCGCGATTTGCTGGTGACCCAATGCGACCAGATGCTCCACGCCCAGTCGCGTACCAT
CTTCATGGGAGAAAATAATACTGTTGATGGGTGTCTGGTCAGAGACATCAAGAAATAACGCCGGAACATT
AGTGCAGGCAGCTTCCACAGCAATGGCATCCTGGTCATCCAGCGGATAGTTAATGATCAGCCCACTGACG
CGTTGCGCGAGAAGATTGTGCACCGCCGCTTTACAGGCTTCGACGCCGCTTCGTTCTACCATCGACACCA
CCACGCTGGCACCCAGTTGATCGGCGCGAGATTTAATCGCCGCGACAATTTGCGACGGCGCGTGCAGGGC
CAGACTGGAGGTGGCAACGCCAATCAGCAACGACTGTTTGCCCGCCAGTTGTTGTGCCACGCGGTTGGGA
ATGTAATTCAGCTCCGCCATCGCCGCTTCCACTTTTTCCCGCGTTTTCGCAGAAACGTGGCTGGCCTGGT
TCACCACGCGGGAAACGGTCTGATAAGAGACACCGGCATACTCTGCGACATCGTATAACGTTACTGGTTT
CACATTCACCACCCTGAATTGACTCTCTTCCGGGCGCTATCATGCCATACCGCGAAAGGTTTTGCACCAT
TCGATGGTGTCAACGTAAATGCATGCCGCTTCCCCGACTCGGTGCCACTTTTTCGGGAGGCAGATAGGTA
GGCATGGCCCCCATTTTCAATACAAGCAACGCATGAGAAAGCCCCCGGAAGATCACCTTCCGGGGGCTTT
TTTATTGCGCTCCGGCAATTAAAAAAGCGGCTAACCACGCCGCTTTTTTTACGTCTGCAGACTAGTCAGG
CAGCCATCGGAAGCTGTGGTATGGCTGTGCAGGTCGTAAAGACGTCTCATTAATCAGATAAAATATTGAC
AATGTGAGCGGATAACAAGATACTGAGCACATCAGCAGCACACAGGAAACAGACCATGGAATTCGAGCTC
GGTACCCGGGGATCCTCTAGAGTCGACCTGCAGGCATGCAAGCTTGGCTGTTTTGGCGGATGAGAGAAGA
TTTTCAGCCTGATACAGATTAAATCAGAACGCAGAAGCGGTCTGATAAAACAGAATTTGCCTGGCGGCAG
TAGCGCGGTGGTCCCACCTGACCCCATGCCGAACTCAGAAGTGAAACGCCGTAGCGCCGATGGTAGTGTG
GGGTCTCCCCATGCGAGAGTAGGGAACTGCCAGGCATCAAATAAAACGAAAGGCTCAGTCGAAAGACTGG
GCCTTTCGTTTTATCTGTTGTTTGTCGGTGAACGCTCTCCTGAGTAGGACAAATCCGCCGGGAGCGGATT
TGAACGTTGCGAAGCAACGGCCCGGAGGGTGGCGGGCAGGACGCCCGCCATAAACTGCCAGGCATCAAAT
TAAGCAGAAGGCCATCCTGACGGATGGCCTTTTCACAGAATGAGCATCATGGCCTAGTCGACATCGGAGA
AGAGTACGGCTCTTTTAACCGCCTCAAGAACCAGATAAGTGAAATCTAGTTCCAAACTATTTTGTCATTT
TTAATTTTCGTATTAGCTTACGACGCTACACCCAGTTCCCATCTATTTTGTCACTCTTCCCTAAATAATC
CTTAAAAACTCCATTTCCACCCCTCCCAGTTCCCAACTATTTTGTCCGCCCACAGCGGGGCATTTTTCTT
CCTGTTATGTTTGGGCTCTTCCGCTTCCTCGCTCACTGACCCTATCAGAGCTTATCGGCCAGCCTCGCAG
AGCAGGATTCCCGTTGAGCACCGCCAGGTGCGAATAAGGGACAGTGAAGAAGGAACACCCGCTCGCGGGT
GGGCCTACTTCACCTATCCTGCCCGGCTGACGCCGTTGGATACACCAAGGAAAGTCTACACGAACCCTTT
GGCAAAATCCTGTATATCGTGCGAAAAAGGATGGATATACCGAAAAAATCGCTATAATGACCCCGAAGCA
GGGTTATGCAGCGGAAAGTATACCTTAAGGAATCCCCTGATAACGCAGGAAAGAACATGTGAGCAAAAGG
CCAGCAAAAGGCCAGGAACCGTAAAAAGGCCGCACTCCCTGCCTCTGTCATCACGATACTGTGATGCCGT
GGCTAATTCCCATGTCAGCCGTTAAGTGTTCCTGTGTCACTCAAAATTGCTTTGAGAGGCTCTAAGGGCT
TCTCAGTGCGTTACATCCCTGGCTTGTTGTCCACAACCGTTAAACCTTAAAAGCTTTAAAAGCCTTATAT
ATTCTTTTTTTTCTTATAAAACTTAAAACCTTAGAGGCTATTTAAGTTGCTGATTTATATTAATTTTATT
GTTCAAACATGAGAGCTTAGTACGTGAAACATGAGAGCTTAGTACGTTAGCCATGAGAGCTTAGTACGTT
AGCCATGAGGGTTTAGTTCGTTAAACATGAGAGCTTAGTACGTTAAACATGAGAGCTTAGTACGTGAAAC
ATGAGAGCTTAGTACGTACTATCAACAGGTTGAACTGCTGATCTTCAGATCGGCCGCAAAAATTAAAAAT
GAAGTTTTAAATCAATCTAAAGTATATATGAGTAAACTTGGTCTGACAGTTACCAATGCTTAATCAGTGA
GGCACCAATAACTGCCTTTGATCTTTTCTACGGGGTCTGACGCTCAGTGGAACGAAAACTCACGTTAAGG
GATTTTGGTCATGAGATTATCAAAAAGGATCTTCACCTAGATCCTTTTAAATTAAAAATGAAGTTTTAAA
TCAATCTAAAGTATATATGAGTAAACTTGGTCTGACAGTTACCAATGCTTAATCAGTGAGGCACCTATCT
CAGCGATCTGTCTATTTCGTTCATCCATAGTTGCCTGACTCCCCGTCGTGTAGATAACTACGATACGGGA
GGGCTTACCATCTGGCCCCAGTGCTGCAATGATACCGCGGGACCCACGCTCACCGGCTCCAGATTTATCA
GCAATAAACCAGCCAGCCGGAAGGGCCGAGCGCAGAAGTGGTCCTGCAACTTTATCCGCCTCCATCCAGT
CTATTAATTGTTGCCGGGAAGCTAGAGTAAGTAGTTCGCCAGTTAATAGTTTGCGCAACGTTGTTGCCAT
TGCTACAGGCATCGTGGTGTCACGCTCGTCGTTTGGTAT
